>Addgene plasmid #54435 | LI A-B EF1 c2 | depositor full sequence | sequence record 84653 | Full Sequence
CGACGTAGCCACCTACTCCCAACATCAGCCGGACTCCGATTACCTCGGGAACTTGCTCCGTAGTAAGACA
TTCATCGCGCTTGCTGCCTTCGACCAAGAAGCGGTTGTTGGCGCTCTCGCGGCTTACGTTCTGCCCAGGT
TTGAGCAGCCGCGTAGTGAGATCTATATCTATGATCTCGCAGTCTCCGGCGAGCACCGGAGGCAGGGCAT
TGCCACCGCGCTCATCAATCTCCTCAAGCATGAGGCCAACGCGCTTGGTGCTTATGTGATCTACGTGCAA
GCAGATTACGGTGACGATCCCGCAGTGGCTCTCTATACAAAGTTGGGCATACGGGAAGAAGTGATGCACT
TTGATATCGACCCAAGTACCGCCACCTAACAATTCGTTCAAGCCGAGATCGGCTTCCCGGCCGCGGAGTT
GTTCGGTAAATTGTCACAACGCCGCTCATGACATTAACCTATAAAAATAGGCGTATCACGAGGCCCTTTT
GTCTCGCGCGTTTCGGTGATGACGGTGAAAACCTCTGACACATGCAGCTCCCGGAGAAGGTCACAGCTTG
TCTGTAAGCGGATGCCGGGAGCAGACAAGCCCGTCAGGGCGCGTCAGCGGGTGTTGGCGGGTGTCGGGGC
TGGCTTAACTATGCGGCATCAGAGCAGATTGTACTGAGAGTGCACCATATGCGGTGTGAAATACCGCACA
GATGCGTAAGGAGAAAATACCGCATCAGGCGCCATTCGCCATTCAGGCTGCGCAACTGTTGGGAAGGGCG
ATCGGTGCGGGCCTCTTCGCTATTACGCCAGCTGGCGAAAGGGGGATGTGCTGCAAGGCGATTAAGTTGG
GTAACGCCAGGGTTTTCCCAGTCACGACGTTGTAAAACGACGGCCAGTGAATTCGAGCTCGGTACCTCGT
AGGTCTCTCAGAGGTTAGAGACTGTCAAACAAATCTGCAATAAAAAGAACAATCAAATATTGAATCAAGA
AAAACAGTAGACTTATGAACACAAAAAACAATCATTGTTAAAAGCCGCTATCGGATTCAAACCGATTTCT
ACCACAAAAAATGTGGTGCTCTATCAACTGAGCTAAGCGACCTAAATTCAATCAAAACAGCAATTCTGGA
GATATACAGCAAACAATCCTAGAGTTTCCACAACTTGGTATCAAGAAGAATGAATCAATTGATTGTTTAT
GCTGCTCCAGAATTACCTAATCACAATTCAAATCGACAATTAATATCACATACATCAAAAGATCCAATCA
ACAATCCATTGAACAATACAAAAATTTCAGAACCAGATCGATCATATAGTTTATCATCAGCTGGCATGAA
GAAAAAAAACAATACGATGGCACTGTAAAACTTTGTTCTCCTAAATCGATAAAACTTTACACCACAGATC
AGAAATTCCAAACGATCTATAAACAAAGAGAATCGAATCCAAGAGATTACAACAAACAAACGAGAAGGAT
CGAAACAGATTCAACACAGATCAACAGAAGAGAAAGAAGCAGATCGAAGATGGTGACGAAAAAGCTTACC
TCAGAGATATCGCAAGAGAGTAAAGCGGCTAGGGTGACGAAAAATGAAGCAAGGAATAAAGCTATGTTTG
GGATTCGAGTTTATTTATAGTGGTGAATCGAAAGAAATAATAAGTTAGGGTTTAACATAACATCGTTTGC
CAAATTACAAACGTACCCCTATCCCGCCGAATATTCTCTTTTTCTTTGGGCCTTGAAGAGTCGGTCGCGT
TTCATAAAAGTCCACTAACCTCGAGGGGTCGCTCTTGTTTCATAAGTCAAGCTAATTTGAATTTGATAGT
TTCAATCCAAAAGTGGAATATAATTAAATTTGGTTCAACGCGAATTAAATCAAGAAGGTTTTACTTGGAC
GATATACACCCGCTGAGACCATCGAATGCATCTAGATATCGGATCCCGGGCCCGTCGACTGCAGAGGCCT
GCATGCAAGCTTGGCGTAATCATGGTCATAGCTGTTTCCTGTGTGAAATTGTTATCCGCTCACAATTCCA
CACAACATACGAGCCGGAAGCATAAAGTGTAAAGCCTGGGGTGCCTAATGAGTGAGCTAACTCACATTAA
TTGCGTTGCGCTCACTGCCCGCTTTCCAGTCGGGAAACCTGTCGTGCCAGCTGCATTAATGAATCGGCCA
ACGCGCGGGGAGAGGCGGTTTGCGTATTGGGCGCTCTTCCGCTTCCTCGCTCACTGACTCGCTGCGCTCG
GTCGTTCGGCTGCGGCGAGCGGTATCAGCTCACTCAAAGGCGGTAATACGGTTATCCACAGAATCAGGGG
ATAACGCAGGAAAGAACATGTGAGCAAAAGGCCAGCAAAAGGCCAGGAACCGTAAAAAGGCCGCGTTGCT
GGCGTTTTTCCATAGGCTCCGCCCCCCTGACGAGCATCACAAAAATCGACGCTCAAGTCAGAGGTGGCGA
AACCCGACAGGACTATAAAGATACCAGGCGTTTCCCCCTGGAAGCTCCCTCGTGCGCTCTCCTGTTCCGA
CCCTGCCGCTTACCGGATACCTGTCCGCCTTTCTCCCTTCGGGAAGCGTGGCGCTTTCTCATAGCTCACG
CTGTAGGTATCTCAGTTCGGTGTAGGTCGTTCGCTCCAAGCTGGGCTGTGTGCACGAACCCCCCGTTCAG
CCCGACCGCTGCGCCTTATCCGGTAACTATCGTCTTGAGTCCAACCCGGTAAGACACGACTTATCGCCAC
TGGCAGCAGCCACTGGTAACAGGATTAGCAGAGCGAGGTATGTAGGCGGTGCTACAGAGTTCTTGAAGTG
GTGGCCTAACTACGGCTACACTAGAAGAACAGTATTTGGTATCTGCGCTCTGCTGAAGCCAGTTACCTTC
GGAAAAAGAGTTGGTAGCTCTTGATCCGGCAAACAAACCACCGCTGGTAGCGGTGGTTTTTTTGTTTGCA
AGCAGCAGATTACGCGCAGAAAAAAAGGATCTCAAGAAGATCCTTTGATCTTTTCTACGGGGTCTGACGC
TCAGTGGAACGAAAACTCACGTTAAGGGATTTTGGTCATGAGGCGCACACCGTGGAAACGGATGAAGGCA
CGAACCCAGTTGACATAAGCCTGTTCGGTTCGTAAACTGTAATGCAAGTAGCGTATGCGCTCACGCAACT
GGTCCAGAACCTTGACCGAACGCAGCGGTGGTAACGGCGCAGTGGCGGTTTTCATGGCTTGTTATGACTG
TTTTTTTGTACAGTCTATGCCTCGGGCATCCAAGCAGCAAGCGCGTTACGCCGTGGGTCGATGTTTGATG
TTATGGAGCAGCAACGATGTTACGCAGCAGCAACGATGTTACGCAGCAGGGCAGTCGCCCTAAAACAAAG
TTAGGTGGCTCAAGTATGGGCATCATTCGCACATGTAGGCTCGGCCCTGACCAAGTCAAATCCATGCGGG
CTGCTCTTGATCTTTTCGGTCGTGAGTTCGG
Features (pLannotate 1.2.2; 10 found; start..end, strand, type, name):
    493..528     +  CDS            rop (fragment): Rop protein, which maintains plasmids at low copy number; rop
    630..729     +  misc_feature   bom (fragment): basis of mobility region from pBR322
    735..892     -  CDS            lacZα (fragment): LacZα fragment of β-galactosidase; lacZ fragment
   2009..2025    -  protein_bind   lac operator: The lac repressor binds to the lac operator to inhibit transcription in E. coli. This inhibition can be relieved by adding lactose or isopropyl-β-D-thiogalactopyranoside (IPTG). lac repressor encoded by lacI
   2033..2063    -  promoter       lac promoter: promoter for the E. coli lac operon
   2078..2099    -  protein_bind   CAP binding site: CAP binding activates transcription in the presence of cAMP. E. coli catabolite activator protein
   2112..2204    -  CDS            lacI (fragment): lac repressor; lacI; The lac repressor binds to the lac operator to inhibit transcription in E. coli. This inhibition can be relieved by adding lactose or isopropyl-β-D-thiogalactopyranoside (IPTG).
   2387..2975    -  rep_origin     ori: high-copy-number ColE1/pMB1/pBR322/pUC origin of replication
   3090..3118    +  promoter       Pc promoter: intI1 (promoter lies within the coding sequence); class 1 integron promoter
   3307..376     +  CDS            aacC1 (across the origin): AACC1_PSEAI - Experimental evidence at protein level: Swiss-Prot protein existence level 1. Responsible for gentamicin resistance and has a limited substrate range. From Pseudomonas aeruginosa.
