[The description below was written by a language model from this plasmid's Addgene catalogue record and pLannotate feature annotations shown in this document.]
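Description:
LI A-B EF1 c2 is a small (about 3.5 kb) bacterial cloning vector that serves as a part-donor plasmid in a modular plasmid assembly kit for plant multigene expression, gene silencing and silencing rescue. It is built on pUC57(Gent), a gentamicin-selectable derivative of pUC57. Propagation in E. coli relies on the high-copy ColE1/pUC-type origin. Selection is provided by the aacC1 gentamicin acetyltransferase gene from Pseudomonas aeruginosa, which spans the numbering origin of the circular sequence and lies downstream of a class 1 integron Pc promoter. The remaining annotated features are backbone remnants: short fragments of rop, the pBR322 bom region and lacI, together with the CAP binding site, lac promoter, lac operator and a partial lacZα fragment typical of pUC cloning sites.

The payload is the promoter region of the Arabidopsis thaliana EF1alpha1 gene (AT1G07940.1), a translation elongation factor gene. The automated feature table does not annotate this insert. It most likely occupies the roughly 1.1 kb unannotated stretch between the lacZα fragment and the lac operator, which fits the M13 forward and reverse sequencing primers listed for the plasmid. The name suggests a level I ("LI") module occupying the "A-B" position of the kit's assembly scheme, the slot a promoter element would fill, with "c2" probably denoting a clone number. However, the record does not spell out this nomenclature, the flanking restriction sites or overhangs, or the cloning method. The plasmid has no plant selection marker, reporter or coding sequence of its own, so it is a source of the EF1alpha promoter to be combined with other modules into plant expression cassettes, not a vector for direct expression.
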