Addgene plasmid #54435: LI A-B EF1 c2
Depositing lab: Martin Parniske. Depositing organization: Ludwig-Maximilians-Universitaet Muenchen (LMU). Publication: A modular plasmid assembly kit for multigene expression, gene silencing and silencing rescue in plants. Binder A, Lambert J, Morbitzer R, Popp C, Ott T, Lahaye T, Parniske M. PLoS One. 2014 Feb 13;9(2):e88218. doi: 10.1371/journal.pone.0088218. eCollection 2014. PubMed 24551083.
Backbone
  Vector backbone: pUC57(Gent)
  Backbone manufacturer: Parniske lab
  Vector type: cloning vector
Growth in bacteria
  Bacterial resistance: Gentamicin, 10 μg/mL
  Growth temperature: 37°C
  Growth strain: DH5alpha
  Copy number: High Copy
Gene/Insert
  Gene/Insert name: promoter region of A. thaliana EF1alpha1 /AT1G07940.1
  Species: A. thaliana (mustard weed)
  Cloning method: Unknown
  Sequencing primers: 5′ M13-F20; 3′ M13Rev
Terms and licenses: Academic/Nonprofit Terms; Industry Terms: Not Available to Industry
How to cite: LI A-B EF1 c2 was a gift from Martin Parniske (Addgene plasmid # 54435 ; http://n2t.net/addgene:54435 ; RRID:Addgene_54435)
