>Addgene plasmid #54435 | LI A-B EF1 c2 | addgene partial sequence | sequence record 87690 | M13pUC-Fwd 5'-CCCAGTCACGACGTTGTAAAACG-3'
CGAGCTCGGTACCTCGTAGGTCTCTCAGAGGTTAGAGACTGTCAAACAAATCTGCAATAAAAAGAACAAT
CAAATATTGAATCAAGAAAAACAGTAGACTTATGAACACAAAAAACAATCATTGTTAAAAGCCGCTATCG
GATTCAAACCGATTTCTACCACAAAAAATGTGGTGCTCTATCAACTGAGCTAAGCGACCTAAATTCAATC
AAAACAGCAATTCTGGAGATATACAGCAAACAATCCTAGAGTTTCCACAACTTGGTATCAAGAAGAATGA
ATCAATTGATTGTTTATGCTGCTCCAGAATTACCTAATCACAATTCAAATCGACAATTAATATCACATAC
ATCAAAAGATCCAATCAACAATCCATTGAACAATACAAAAATTTCAGAACCAGATCGATCATATAGTTTA
TCATCAGCTGGCATGAAGAAAAAAAACAATACGATGGCACTGTAAAACTTTGTTCTCCTAAATCGATAAA
ACTTTACACCACAGATCAGAAATTCCAAACGATCTATAAACAAAGAGAATCGAATCCAAGAGATTACAAC
AAACAAACGAGAAGGATCGAAACAGATTCAACACAGATCAACAGAAGAGAAAGAAGCAGATCGAAGATGG
TGACGAAAAAGCTTACCTCAGAGATATCGCAAGAGAGTAAAGCGGCTAGGGTGACGAAAAATGAAGCAAG
GAATAAAGCTATGTTTGGGATTCGAGTTTATTTATAGTGGTGAATCGAAAGAAATAATAAGTTAGGGTTT
AACATAACATCGTTTGCCAAATTACAAACGTACCCCTATCCCGCCGAATATTCTCTTTTTCTTTGGGCCT
TGAAGAGTCGGTCGCGTTTCATAAAAGTCCACTAACCTCGAGGGGTCGCTCTTGTTTCATAAGTCAAGCT
AATTTGAATTTGATAGTTTCAATCCAAAAGTGGAATATAATTAAATTTGGTTCAACGCGAATTAAATCAA
GAAGGTTTTACTTGGACGATATACACCCGCTGAGACCATCGAATGCATCTAGATATCGGATCCCGGGCCC
GTCGACTGC
