>Addgene plasmid #54435 | LI A-B EF1 c2 | addgene partial sequence | sequence record 87695 | M13pUC-Rev 5'-AGCGGATAACAATTTCACACAGG-3'
AGCTTGCATGCAGGCCTCTGCAGTCGACGGGCCCGGGATCCGATATCTAGATGCATTCGATGGTCTCAGC
GGGTGTATATCGTCCAAGTAAAACCTTCTTGATTTAATTCGCGTTGAACCAAATTTAATTATATTCCACT
TTTGGATTGAAACTATCAAATTCAAATTAGCTTGACTTATGAAACAAGAGCGACCCCTCGAGGTTAGTGG
ACTTTTATGAAACGCGACCGACTCTTCAAGGCCCAAAGAAAAAGAGAATATTCGGCGGGATAGGGGTACG
TTTGTAATTTGGCAAACGATGTTATGTTAAACCCTAACTTATTATTTCTTTCGATTCACCACTATAAATA
AACTCGAATCCCAAACATAGCTTTATTCCTTGCTTCATTTTTCGTCACCCTAGCCGCTTTACTCTCTTGC
GATATCTCTGAGGTAAGCTTTTTCGTCACCATCTTCGATCTGCTTCTTTCTCTTCTGTTGATCTGTGTTG
AATCTGTTTCGATCCTTCTCGTTTGTTTGTTGTAATCTCTTGGATTCGATTCTCTTTGTTTATAGATCGT
TTGGAATTTCTGATCTGTGGTGTAAAGTTTTATCGATTTAGGAGAACAAAGTTTTACAGTGCCATCGTAT
TGTTTTTTTTCTTCATGCCAGCTGATGATAAACTATATGATCGATCTGGTTCTGAAATTTTTGTATTGTT
CAATGGATTGTTGATTGGATCTTTTGATGTATGTGATATTAATTGTCGATTTGAATTGTGATTAGGTAAT
TCTGGAGCAGCATAAACAATCAATTGATTCATTCTTCTTGATACCAAGTTGTGGAAACTCTAGGATTGTT
TGCTGTATATCTCCAGAATTGCTGTTTTGATTGAATTTAGGTCGCTTAGCTCAGTTGATAGAGCACCACA
TTTTTTGTGGTAGAAATCGGTTTGAATCCGATAGCGGCTTTTAACAATGATTGTTTTTTGTGTTC
